Addgene plasmid #111992: Hsh155 237-972
Purpose: Truncated Hsh155 (aa 237-972)
Depositing lab: Aaron Hoskins. Depositing organization: University of Wisconsin, Madison. Publication: Functional Analysis of Hsh155/SF3b1 Interactions with the U2 snRNA/Branch Site Duplex. Carrocci TJ, Paulson JC, Hoskins AA. RNA. 2018 May 11. pii: rna.065664.118. doi: 10.1261/rna.065664.118. PubMed 29752352.
Backbone
  Vector backbone: pRS414
  Backbone manufacturer: ATCC
  Backbone size w/o insert (bp): 5208
  Total vector size (bp): 7419
  Vector type: Bacterial Expression, Yeast Expression
  Selectable markers: TRP1
Growth in bacteria
  Bacterial resistance: Ampicillin, 100 μg/mL
  Growth temperature: 37°C
  Growth strain: DH5alpha
  Copy number: Unknown
Gene/Insert
  Gene/Insert name: Hsh155 237-972 (alt name: pAAH0936)
  Species: S. cerevisiae (budding yeast)
  Insert size (bp): 2211
  Mutation: 237-972 truncation
Terms and licenses: Academic/Nonprofit Terms; Industry Terms: Not Available to Industry
How to cite: Hsh155 237-972 was a gift from Aaron Hoskins (Addgene plasmid # 111992 ; http://n2t.net/addgene:111992 ; RRID:Addgene_111992)
