[The description below was written by a language model from this plasmid's Addgene catalogue record and pLannotate feature annotations shown in this document.]
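Description:
Hsh155 237-972 is a yeast–E. coli shuttle plasmid built on the pRS414 backbone, a low-copy centromeric vector. In Saccharomyces cerevisiae it is maintained through a CEN6/ARS element, which gives stable segregation at roughly single-copy levels, and is selected by complementation of tryptophan auxotrophy through the TRP1 marker with its own promoter. In E. coli it replicates from a high-copy ColE1/pUC-type origin and is selected with ampicillin via β-lactamase. The backbone also carries the usual pBluescript-derived features: an f1 origin for single-stranded DNA production, a disrupted lacZα fragment with lac promoter/operator, and T7 and T3 phage promoters flanking the cloning region.

The insert is a truncated form of budding yeast HSH155, the homologue of human SF3b1, a component of the U2 snRNP that contacts the pre-mRNA around the branch site early in spliceosome assembly. The coding fragment corresponds to residues 237–972, so the N-terminal portion of the protein is removed. About 280 bp of unannotated sequence lies between the T7 promoter and the coding fragment, and a short fragment of ABZ2 is annotated downstream of it, suggesting that flanking yeast genomic sequence came along with the insert. However, the record does not name the yeast promoter or terminator driving expression, and no epitope tags are annotated. The depositor's sequence and the repository's sequencing result differ by only a few nucleotides in length and show the same feature organisation. The associated work concerns functional analysis of Hsh155/SF3b1 interactions with the U2 snRNA/branch site duplex, so the plasmid presumably serves to express this truncation in yeast to test which regions of the protein are needed for function.
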