Features (pLannotate 1.2.2; 20 found; start..end, strand, type, name):
    137..186     +  misc_feature   bom (fragment): basis of mobility region from pBR322
    187..467     +  promoter       TRP1 promoter: S. cerevisiae TRP1
    468..1142    +  CDS            TRP1: phosphoribosylanthranilate isomerase, required for tryptophan biosynthesis; S. cerevisiae TRP1; yeast auxotrophic marker
   1189..1240    +  misc_feature   bom (fragment): basis of mobility region from pBR322
   1241..1696    -  rep_origin     f1 ori (sequence partly withheld): f1 bacteriophage origin of replication; arrow indicates direction of (+) strand synthesis
   1704..1859    -  CDS            lacZα (fragment): LacZα fragment of β-galactosidase; lacZ fragment
   1867..1885    +  promoter       T7 promoter: promoter for bacteriophage T7 RNA polymerase
   1894..1914    -  misc_feature   MCS (fragment): pBluescript multiple cloning site
   2168..4372    +  CDS            HSH155 (fragment): SF3B1_YEAST - Experimental evidence at protein level: Swiss-Prot protein existence level 1. Contacts pre-mRNA on both sides of the branch site early in spliceosome assembly. From Saccharomyces cerevisiae (strain ATCC 204508 / S288c) (Baker's yeast).
   4574..4627    +  CDS            ABZ2 (fragment): PABC_YEAST - Experimental evidence at protein level: Swiss-Prot protein existence level 1. Converts 4-amino-4-deoxychorismate into 4-aminobenzoate (PABA) and pyruvate. From Saccharomyces cerevisiae (strain ATCC 204508 / S288c) (Baker's yeast).
   4645..4663    -  promoter       T3 promoter: promoter for bacteriophage T3 RNA polymerase
   4708..4724    -  protein_bind   lac operator: The lac repressor binds to the lac operator to inhibit transcription in E. coli. This inhibition can be relieved by adding lactose or isopropyl-β-D-thiogalactopyranoside (IPTG). lac repressor encoded by lacI
   4732..4762    -  promoter       lac promoter: promoter for the E. coli lac operon
   4777..4798    -  protein_bind   CAP binding site: CAP binding activates transcription in the presence of cAMP. E. coli catabolite activator protein
   4811..4903    -  CDS            lacI (fragment): lac repressor; lacI; The lac repressor binds to the lac operator to inhibit transcription in E. coli. This inhibition can be relieved by adding lactose or isopropyl-β-D-thiogalactopyranoside (IPTG).
   5086..5674    -  rep_origin     ori: high-copy-number ColE1/pMB1/pBR322/pUC origin of replication
   5845..6705    -  CDS            AmpR: β-lactamase; bla; confers resistance to ampicillin, carbenicillin, and related antibiotics
   6706..6810    -  promoter       AmpR promoter: bla
   6847..7350    +  misc_feature   CEN/ARS: S. cerevisiae CEN6 centromere fused to an autonomously replicating sequence
   7419..35      +  CDS            rop (fragment) (across the origin): Rop protein, which maintains plasmids at low copy number; rop
>Addgene plasmid #111992 | Hsh155 237-972 | depositor full sequence | sequence record 210586 | Hsh155 237-972 sequence 7419 bps
TCGCGCGTTTCGGTGATGACGGTGAAAACCTCTGACACATGCAGCTCCCGGAGACGGTCACAGCTTGTCT
GTAAGCGGATGCCGGGAGCAGACAAGCCCGTCAGGGCGCGTCAGCGGGTGTTGGCGGGTGTCGGGGCTGG
CTTAACTATGCGGCATCAGAGCAGATTGTACTGAGAGTGCACCATAAACGACATTACTATATATATAATA
TAGGAAGCATTTAATAGACAGCATCGTAATATATGTGTACTTTGCAGTTATGACGCCAGATGGCAGTAGT
GGAAGATATTCTTTATTGAAAAATAGCTTGTCACCTTACGTACAATCTTGATCCGGAGCTTTTCTTTTTT
TGCCGATTAAGAATTAATTCGGTCGAAAAAAGAAAAGGAGAGGGCCAAGAGGGAGGGCATTGGTGACTAT
TGAGCACGTGAGTATACGTGATTAAGCACACAAAGGCAGCTTGGAGTATGTCTGTTATTAATTTCACAGG
TAGTTCTGGTCCATTGGTGAAAGTTTGCGGCTTGCAGAGCACAGAGGCCGCAGAATGTGCTCTAGATTCC
GATGCTGACTTGCTGGGTATTATATGTGTGCCCAATAGAAAGAGAACAATTGACCCGGTTATTGCAAGGA
AAATTTCAAGTCTTGTAAAAGCATATAAAAATAGTTCAGGCACTCCGAAATACTTGGTTGGCGTGTTTCG
TAATCAACCTAAGGAGGATGTTTTGGCTCTGGTCAATGATTACGGCATTGATATCGTCCAACTGCATGGA
GATGAGTCGTGGCAAGAATACCAAGAGTTCCTCGGTTTGCCAGTTATTAAAAGACTCGTATTTCCAAAAG
ACTGCAACATACTACTCAGTGCAGCTTCACAGAAACCTCATTCGTTTATTCCCTTGTTTGATTCAGAAGC
AGGTGGGACAGGTGAACTTTTGGATTGGAACTCGATTTCTGACTGGGTTGGAAGGCAAGAGAGCCCCGAA
AGCTTACATTTTATGTTAGCTGGTGGACTGACGCCAGAAAATGTTGGTGATGCGCTTAGATTAAATGGCG
TTATTGGTGTTGATGTAAGCGGAGGTGTGGAGACAAATGGTGTAAAAGACTCTAACAAAATAGCAAATTT
CGTCAAAAATGCTAAGAAATAGGTTATTACTGAGTAGTATTTATTTAAGTATTGTTTGTGCACTTGCCTA
TGCGGTGTGAAATACCGCACAGATGCGTAAGGAGAAAATACCGCATCAGGAAATTGTAAACGTTAATATT
TTGTTAAAATTCGCGTTAAATTTTTGTTAAATCAGCTCATTTTTTAACCAATAGGCCGAAATCGGCAAAA
TCCCTTATAAATCAAAAGAATAGACCGAGATAGGGT
[37 nt withheld, positions 1367-1403]
AAAGAACGTGGACTCCAACGTCAAAGG
[49 nt withheld, positions 1431-1479]
T
[91 nt withheld, positions 1481-1571]
G
[124 nt withheld, positions 1573-1696]
CGCGCCATTCGCCATTCAGGCTGCGCAACTGTTGGGAAGGGCGATCGGTGCGGGCCTCTTCGCTATTACG
CCAGCTGGCGAAAGGGGGATGTGCTGCAAGGCGATTAAGTTGGGTAACGCCAGGGTTTTCCCAGTCACGA
CGTTGTAAAACGACGGCCAGTGAGCGCGCGTAATACGACTCACTATAGGGCGAATTGGGTACCGGGCCCC
CCCTCGAGCATGTACTTTCCGCCTAACTACCATCACCTGTCTTTATTTATTCCGCTGACAGATATGCACA
ACCAATTATCGTCTCTTGAAAGCTTTTTAGACGTGATTGCTGTTATTTGGCACGTTGTTAGTATTTAAGC
TTATTCGGGTTTGCATTGATATTTGCCCGAGCAGAAATCTCCTTCTCGATGAGTTAGAACTGAAACATCT
CTTCAATTACTTATACATAATAAACATAGAAAGCCAGGACCTGTCATCATGAAACCTTACGTTCACAAAA
TACTTGTAGTAGCTGCCCCATTGCTAATAGATGAAGATCCAATGGTTCGTTCAACAGGCCAGGAGATAAT
CACCAATCTGTCTACAGTCGCTGGCCTAAAAACCATTCTAACAGTAATGAGACCTGATATTGAGAATGAG
GATGAGTATGTTAGAAATGTAACTTCAAGAGCGGCGGCTGTGGTGGCAAAAGCCCTTGGTGTTAATCAAT
TGCTTCCTTTCATCAATGCAGCATGCCACTCACGGAAGTCTTGGAAAGCAAGGCATACTGGCATAAAAAT
TGTGCAGCAAATAGGTATACTTTTGGGAATAGGTGTCTTGAATCATCTTACTGGGCTGATGAGTTGTATC
AAAGACTGCCTAATGGATGATCACGTTCCGGTGCGAATTGTTACAGCACATACTTTATCAACACTAGCAG
AAAATTCTTATCCATATGGTATCGAAGTTTTCAACGTTGTACTGGAGCCATTATGGAAGGGTATAAGAAG
TCATCGTGGTAAAGTGCTATCTTCTTTTTTAAAAGCTGTTGGATCTATGATCCCATTGATGGACCCAGAG
TATGCCGGTTATTATACCACAGAAGCAATGAGAATAATTAGACGTGAATTCGACTCTCCCGATGATGAAA
TGAAAAAGACCATTCTTTTAGTATTACAAAAATGTAGCGCTGTAGAATCCATAACGCCAAAATTTCTGAG
AGAAGAAATCGCGCCAGAATTCTTTCAAAAATTTTGGGTCAGACGAGTGGCATTGGATAGACCATTAAAC
AAAGTTGTTACATATACTACTGTTACATTAGCAAAGAAATTAGGTTGTTCTTATACCATTGATAAATTAT
TAACACCATTGAGAGATGAAGCTGAGCCGTTCAGAACAATGGCTGTCCATGCTGTTACTAGAACAGTAAA
CTTATTAGGGACAGCAGATTTAGATGAGAGATTAGAAACGAGGCTTATTGATGCGCTCTTGATAGCATTT
CAAGAACAAACAAATAGTGATTCTATAATCTTTAAAGGGTTTGGGGCAGTGACGGTGTCACTTGACATCC
GTATGAAACCGTTTTTAGCACCCATTGTGAGTACGATTTTAAATCATTTAAAGCATAAAACTCCCTTGGT
TCGTCAACATGCAGCAGATCTATGTGCCATACTAATACCAGTCATCAAGAACTGTCACGAATTCGAAATG
TTGAATAAATTGAACATTATATTGTATGAATCCTTAGGCGAAGTATATCCAGAGGTATTAGGTTCTATAA
TCAACGCTATGTACTGTATTACTAGCGTAATGGATTTGGATAAACTACAACCTCCTATTAATCAAATTTT
ACCAACCTTAACTCCAATTTTAAGAAACAAGCATAGAAAAGTCGAAGTAAACACTATCAAATTTGTTGGA
CTTATTGGTAAATTAGCACCTACCTATGCACCTCCTAAAGAATGGATGAGAATATGTTTTGAACTATTAG
AACTTTTGAAAAGTACAAATAAAGAAATAAGAAGATCAGCAAATGCCACGTTTGGATTCATTGCTGAAGC
AATTGGACCTCACGATGTTCTTGTTGCGTTATTGAACAATTTAAAGGTTCAAGAACGTCAGTTACGTGTA
TGCACGGCTGTTGCTATCGGTATCGTTGCTAAAGTGTGTGGTCCTTACAACGTGCTGCCAGTAATCATGA
ATGAATACACAACACCAGAGACTAATGTTCAAAACGGTGTTCTCAAGGCCATGTCATTCATGTTTGAGTA
CATTGGTAACATGTCTAAGGATTACATATACTTCATAACACCATTATTAGAAGATGCACTCACCGATAGG
GATTTAGTTCATCGTCAGACAGCGTCGAACGTAATAACCCACTTAGCTTTAAACTGTTCAGGTACAGGTC
ACGAAGATGCCTTCATTCATTTAATGAATCTTCTAATACCCAATATTTTTGAAACTTCACCACATGCTAT
TATGCGTATTTTAGAAGGTTTGGAGGCACTGAGTCAAGCTCTTGGCCCTGGACTATTCATGAACTACATA
TGGGCAGGATTGTTCCATCCAGCGAAGAATGTAAGGAAAGCATTTTGGAGGGTGTATAATAACATGTACG
TAATGTACCAGGACGCCATGGTACCTTTTTACCCCGTTACACCAGACAACAATGAAGAATATATAGAAGA
ACTGGATTTAGTTCTGTGAATATATATAGAGCATATAAATAACCACAACTTGTAAGAATATTTTACTTGA
CACACCTATATCATCACGTCACGATGCCTTCATAGATTATGATGAAATATAAACAGAACCTGCTATTGGA
AAAAAAAGGGCAGGAAAAAATTTTGTGAAAGTGAGTAAAAGAAAGATGAAGAGCGAGACATGGATAATAA
GAAATAGATGTCACTAATGGACAATTGGAAGACTGATATGGAAAGTTACGATGAAGGAGGAGCTCCCAGC
TTTTGTTCCCTTTAGTGAGGGTTAATTGCGCGCTTGGCGTAATCATGGTCATAGCTGTTTCCTGTGTGAA
ATTGTTATCCGCTCACAATTCCACACAACATAGGAGCCGGAAGCATAAAGTGTAAAGCCTGGGGTGCCTA
ATGAGTGAGGTAACTCACATTAATTGCGTTGCGCTCACTGCCCGCTTTCCAGTCGGGAAACCTGTCGTGC
CAGCTGCATTAATGAATCGGCCAACGCGCGGGGAGAGGCGGTTTGCGTATTGGGCGCTCTTCCGCTTCCT
CGCTCACTGACTCGCTGCGCTCGGTCGTTCGGCTGCGGCGAGCGGTATCAGCTCACTCAAAGGCGGTAAT
ACGGTTATCCACAGAATCAGGGGATAACGCAGGAAAGAACATGTGAGCAAAAGGCCAGCAAAAGGCCAGG
AACCGTAAAAAGGCCGCGTTGCTGGCGTTTTTCCATAGGCTCCGCCCCCCTGACGAGCATCACAAAAATC
GACGCTCAAGTCAGAGGTGGCGAAACCCGACAGGACTATAAAGATACCAGGCGTTTCCCCCTGGAAGCTC
CCTCGTGCGCTCTCCTGTTCCGACCCTGCCGCTTACCGGATACCTGTCCGCCTTTCTCCCTTCGGGAAGC
GTGGCGCTTTCTCATAGCTCACGCTGTAGGTATCTCAGTTCGGTGTAGGTCGTTCGCTCCAAGCTGGGCT
GTGTGCACGAACCCCCCGTTCAGCCCGACCGCTGCGCCTTATCCGGTAACTATCGTCTTGAGTCCAACCC
GGTAAGACACGACTTATCGCCACTGGCAGCAGCCACTGGTAACAGGATTAGCAGAGCGAGGTATGTAGGC
GGTGCTACAGAGTTCTTGAAGTGGTGGCCTAACTACGGCTACACTAGAAGGACAGTATTTGGTATCTGCG
CTCTGCTGAAGCCAGTTACCTTCGGAAAAAGAGTTGGTAGCTCTTGATCCGGCAAACAAACCACCGCTGG
TAGCGGTGGTTTTTTTGTTTGCAAGCAGCAGATTACGCGCAGAAAAAAAGGATCTCAAGAAGATCCTTTG
ATCTTTTCTACGGGGTCTGACGCTCAGTGGAACGAAAACTCACGTTAAGGGATTTTGGTCATGAGATTAT
CAAAAAGGATCTTCACCTAGATCCTTTTAAATTAAAAATGAAGTTTTAAATCAATCTAAAGTATATATGA
GTAAACTTGGTCTGACAGTTACCAATGCTTAATCAGTGAGGCACCTATCTCAGCGATCTGTCTATTTCGT
TCATCCATAGTTGCCTGACTCCCCGTCGTGTAGATAACTACGATACGGGAGGGCTTACCATCTGGCCCCA
GTGCTGCAATGATACCGCGAGACCCACGCTCACCGGCTCCAGATTTATCAGCAATAAACCAGCCAGCCGG
AAGGGCCGAGCGCAGAAGTGGTCCTGCAACTTTATCCGCCTCCATCCAGTCTATTAATTGTTGCCGGGAA
GCTAGAGTAAGTAGTTCGCCAGTTAATAGTTTGCGCAACGTTGTTGCCATTGCTACAGGCATCGTGGTGT
CACGCTCGTCGTTTGGTATGGCTTCATTCAGCTCCGGTTCCCAACGATCAAGGCGAGTTACATGATCCCC
CATGTTGTGCAAAAAAGCGGTTAGCTCCTTCGGTCCTCCGATCGTTGTCAGAAGTAAGTTGGCCGCAGTG
TTATCACTCATGGTTATGGCAGCACTGCATAATTCTCTTACTGTCATGCCATCCGTAAGATGCTTTTCTG
TGACTGGTGAGTACTCAACCAAGTCATTCTGAGAATAGTGTATGCGGCGACCGAGTTGCTCTTGCCCGGC
GTCAATACGGGATAATACCGCGCCACATAGCAGAACTTTAAAAGTGCTCATCATTGGAAAACGTTCTTCG
GGGCGAAAACTCTCAAGGATCTTACCGCTGTTGAGATCCAGTTCGATGTAACCCACTCGTGCACCCAACT
GATCTTCAGCATCTTTTACTTTCACCAGCGTTTCTGGGTGAGCAAAAACAGGAAGGCAAAATGCCGCAAA
AAAGGGAATAAGGGCGACACGGAAATGTTGAATACTCATACTCTTCCTTTTTCAATATTATTGAAGCATT
TATCAGGGTTATTGTCTCATGAGCGGATACATATTTGAATGTATTTAGAAAAATAAACAAATAGGGGTTC
CGCGCACATTTCCCCGAAAAGTGCCACCTGGGTCCTTTTCATCACGTGCTATAAAAATAATTATAATTTA
AATTTTTTAATATAAATATATAAATTAAAAATAGAAAGTAAAAAAAGAAATTAAAGAAAAAATAGTTTTT
GTTTTCCGAAGATGTAAAAGACTCTAGGGGGATCGCCAACAAATACTACCTTTTATCTTGCTCTTCCTGC
TCTCAGGTATTAATGCCGAATTGTTTCATCTTGTCTGTGTAGAAGACCACACACGAAAATCCTGTGATTT
TACATTTTACTTATCGTTAATCGAATGTATATCTATTTAATCTGCTTTTCTTGTCTAATAAATATATATG
TAAAGTACGCTTTTTGTTGAAATTTTTTAAACCTTTGTTTATTTTTTTTTCTTCATTCCGTAACTCTTCT
ACCTTCTTTATTTACTTTCTAAAATCCAAATACAAAACATAAAAATAAATAAACACAGAGTAAATTCCCA
AATTATTCCATCATTAAAAGATACGAGGCGCGTGTAAGTTACAGGCAAGCGATCCGTCCTAAGAAACCAT
TATTATCATGACATTAACCTATAAAAATAGGCGTATCACGAGGCCCTTTCGTC
