Features (pLannotate 1.2.2; 19 found; start..end, strand, type, name):
     27..45      +  promoter       T7 promoter: promoter for bacteriophage T7 RNA polymerase
    329..2533    +  CDS            HSH155 (fragment): SF3B1_YEAST - Experimental evidence at protein level: Swiss-Prot protein existence level 1. Contacts pre-mRNA on both sides of the branch site early in spliceosome assembly. From Saccharomyces cerevisiae (strain ATCC 204508 / S288c) (Baker's yeast).
   2735..2788    +  CDS            ABZ2 (fragment): PABC_YEAST - Experimental evidence at protein level: Swiss-Prot protein existence level 1. Converts 4-amino-4-deoxychorismate into 4-aminobenzoate (PABA) and pyruvate. From Saccharomyces cerevisiae (strain ATCC 204508 / S288c) (Baker's yeast).
   2805..2823    -  promoter       T3 promoter: promoter for bacteriophage T3 RNA polymerase
   2868..2884    -  protein_bind   lac operator: The lac repressor binds to the lac operator to inhibit transcription in E. coli. This inhibition can be relieved by adding lactose or isopropyl-β-D-thiogalactopyranoside (IPTG). lac repressor encoded by lacI
   2892..2922    -  promoter       lac promoter: promoter for the E. coli lac operon
   2937..2958    -  protein_bind   CAP binding site: CAP binding activates transcription in the presence of cAMP. E. coli catabolite activator protein
   2971..3063    -  CDS            lacI (fragment): lac repressor; lacI; The lac repressor binds to the lac operator to inhibit transcription in E. coli. This inhibition can be relieved by adding lactose or isopropyl-β-D-thiogalactopyranoside (IPTG).
   3246..3834    -  rep_origin     ori: high-copy-number ColE1/pMB1/pBR322/pUC origin of replication
   4005..4865    -  CDS            AmpR: β-lactamase; bla; confers resistance to ampicillin, carbenicillin, and related antibiotics
   4866..4970    -  promoter       AmpR promoter: bla
   5007..5510    +  misc_feature   CEN/ARS: S. cerevisiae CEN6 centromere fused to an autonomously replicating sequence
   5578..5613    +  CDS            rop (fragment): Rop protein, which maintains plasmids at low copy number; rop
   5715..5764    +  misc_feature   bom (fragment): basis of mobility region from pBR322
   5902..6049    +  promoter       TRP1 promoter: S. cerevisiae TRP1
   6050..6724    +  CDS            TRP1: phosphoribosylanthranilate isomerase, required for tryptophan biosynthesis; S. cerevisiae TRP1; yeast auxotrophic marker
   6775..6826    +  misc_feature   bom (fragment): basis of mobility region from pBR322
   6854..7282    -  rep_origin     f1 ori (sequence partly withheld): f1 bacteriophage origin of replication; arrow indicates direction of (+) strand synthesis
   7286..19      -  CDS            lacZα (fragment) (across the origin): LacZα fragment of β-galactosidase; lacZ fragment
>Addgene plasmid #111992 | Hsh155 237-972 | addgene full sequence | sequence record 213738 | Addgene NGS Result
GTAAAACGACGGCCAGTGAGCGCGCGTAATACGACTCACTATAGGGCGAATTGGGTACCGGGCCCCCCCC
TCGAGCATGTACTTTCCGCCTAACTACCATCACCTGTCTTTATTTATTCCGCTGACAGATATGCACAACC
AATTATCGTCTCTTGAAAGCTTTTTAGACGTGATTGCTGTTATTTGGCACGTTGTTAGTATTTAAGCTTA
TTCGGGTTTGCATTGATATTTGCCCGAGCAGAAATCTCCTTCTCGATGAGTTAGAACTGAAACATCTCTT
CAATTACTTATACATAATAAACATAGAAAGCCAGGACCTGTCATCATGAAACCTTACGTTCACAAAATAC
TTGTAGTAGCTGCCCCATTGCTAATAGATGAAGATCCAATGGTTCGTTCAACAGGCCAGGAGATAATCAC
CAATCTGTCTACAGTCGCTGGCCTAAAAACCATTCTAACAGTAATGAGACCTGATATTGAGAATGAGGAT
GAGTATGTTAGAAATGTAACTTCAAGAGCGGCGGCTGTGGTGGCAAAAGCCCTTGGTGTTAATCAATTGC
TTCCTTTCATCAATGCAGCATGCCACTCACGGAAGTCTTGGAAAGCAAGGCATACTGGCATAAAAATTGT
GCAGCAAATAGGTATACTTTTGGGAATAGGTGTCTTGAATCATCTTACTGGGCTGATGAGTTGTATCAAA
GACTGCCTAATGGATGATCACGTTCCGGTGCGAATTGTTACAGCACATACTTTATCAACACTAGCAGAAA
ATTCTTATCCATATGGTATCGAAGTTTTCAACGTTGTACTGGAGCCATTATGGAAGGGTATAAGAAGTCA
TCGTGGTAAAGTGCTATCTTCTTTTTTAAAAGCTGTTGGATCTATGATCCCATTGATGGACCCAGAGTAT
GCCGGTTATTATACCACAGAAGCAATGAGAATAATTAGACGTGAATTCGACTCTCCCGATGATGAAATGA
AAAAGACCATTCTTTTAGTATTACAAAAATGTAGCGCTGTAGAATCCATAACGCCAAAATTTCTGAGAGA
AGAAATCGCGCCAGAATTCTTTCAAAAATTTTGGGTCAGACGAGTGGCATTGGATAGACCATTAAACAAA
GTTGTTACATATACTACTGTTACATTAGCAAAGAAATTAGGTTGTTCTTATACCATTGATAAATTATTAA
CACCATTGAGAGATGAAGCTGAGCCGTTCAGAACAATGGCTGTCCATGCTGTTACTAGAACAGTAAACTT
ATTAGGGACAGCAGATTTAGATGAGAGATTAGAAACGAGGCTTATTGATGCGCTCTTGATAGCATTTCAA
GAACAAACAAATAGTGATTCTATAATCTTTAAAGGGTTTGGGGCAGTGACGGTGTCACTTGACATCCGTA
TGAAACCGTTTTTAGCACCCATTGTGAGTACGATTTTAAATCATTTAAAGCATAAAACTCCCTTGGTTCG
TCAACATGCAGCAGATCTATGTGCCATACTAATACCAGTCATCAAGAACTGTCACGAATTCGAAATGTTG
AATAAATTGAACATTATATTGTATGAATCCTTAGGCGAAGTATATCCAGAGGTATTAGGTTCTATAATCA
ACGCTATGTACTGTATTACTAGCGTAATGGATTTGGATAAACTACAACCTCCTATTAATCAAATTTTACC
AACCTTAACTCCAATTTTAAGAAACAAGCATAGAAAAGTCGAAGTAAACACTATCAAATTTGTTGGACTT
ATTGGTAAATTAGCACCTACCTATGCACCTCCTAAAGAATGGATGAGAATATGTTTTGAACTATTAGAAC
TTTTGAAAAGTACAAATAAAGAAATAAGAAGATCAGCAAATGCCACGTTTGGATTCATTGCTGAAGCAAT
TGGACCTCACGATGTTCTTGTTGCGTTATTGAACAATTTAAAGGTTCAAGAACGTCAGTTACGTGTATGC
ACGGCTGTTGCTATCGGTATCGTTGCTAAAGTGTGTGGTCCTTACAACGTGCTGCCAGTAATCATGAATG
AATACACAACACCAGAGACTAATGTTCAAAACGGTGTTCTCAAGGCCATGTCATTCATGTTTGAGTACAT
TGGTAACATGTCTAAGGATTACATATACTTCATAACACCATTATTAGAAGATGCACTCACCGATAGGGAT
TTAGTTCATCGTCAGACAGCGTCGAACGTAATAACCCACTTAGCTTTAAACTGTTCAGGTACAGGTCACG
AAGATGCCTTCATTCATTTAATGAATCTTCTAATACCCAATATTTTTGAAACTTCACCACATGCTATTAT
GCGTATTTTAGAAGGTTTGGAGGCACTGAGTCAAGCTCTTGGCCCTGGACTATTCATGAACTACATATGG
GCAGGATTGTTCCATCCAGCGAAGAATGTAAGGAAAGCATTTTGGAGGGTGTATAATAACATGTACGTAA
TGTACCAGGACGCCATGGTACCTTTTTACCCCGTTACACCAGACAACAATGAAGAATATATAGAAGAACT
GGATTTAGTTCTGTGAATATATATAGAGCATATAAATAACCACAACTTGTAAGAATATTTTACTTGACAC
ACCTATATCATCACGTCACGATGCCTTCATAGATTATGATGAAATATAAACAGAACCTGCTATTGGAAAA
AAAAGGGCAGGAAAAAATTTTGTGAAAGTGAGTAAAAGAAAGATGAAGAGCGAGACATGGATAATAAGAA
ATAGATGTCACTAATGGACAATTGGAAGACTGATATGGAAAGTTACGATGAAGGAGGAGCTCCAGCTTTT
GTTCCCTTTAGTGAGGGTTAATTGCGCGCTTGGCGTAATCATGGTCATAGCTGTTTCCTGTGTGAAATTG
TTATCCGCTCACAATTCCACACAACATACGAGCCGGAAGCATAAAGTGTAAAGCCTGGGGTGCCTAATGA
GTGAGCTAACTCACATTAATTGCGTTGCGCTCACTGCCCGCTTTCCAGTCGGGAAACCTGTCGTGCCAGC
TGCATTAATGAATCGGCCAACGCGCGGGGAGAGGCGGTTTGCGTATTGGGCGCTCTTCCGCTTCCTCGCT
CACTGACTCGCTGCGCTCGGTCGTTCGGCTGCGGCGAGCGGTATCAGCTCACTCAAAGGCGGTAATACGG
TTATCCACAGAATCAGGGGATAACGCAGGAAAGAACATGTGAGCAAAAGGCCAGCAAAAGGCCAGGAACC
GTAAAAAGGCCGCGTTGCTGGCGTTTTTCCATAGGCTCCGCCCCCCTGACGAGCATCACAAAAATCGACG
CTCAAGTCAGAGGTGGCGAAACCCGACAGGACTATAAAGATACCAGGCGTTTCCCCCTGGAAGCTCCCTC
GTGCGCTCTCCTGTTCCGACCCTGCCGCTTACCGGATACCTGTCCGCCTTTCTCCCTTCGGGAAGCGTGG
CGCTTTCTCATAGCTCACGCTGTAGGTATCTCAGTTCGGTGTAGGTCGTTCGCTCCAAGCTGGGCTGTGT
GCACGAACCCCCCGTTCAGCCCGACCGCTGCGCCTTATCCGGTAACTATCGTCTTGAGTCCAACCCGGTA
AGACACGACTTATCGCCACTGGCAGCAGCCACTGGTAACAGGATTAGCAGAGCGAGGTATGTAGGCGGTG
CTACAGAGTTCTTGAAGTGGTGGCCTAACTACGGCTACACTAGAAGAACAGTATTTGGTATCTGCGCTCT
GCTGAAGCCAGTTACCTTCGGAAAAAGAGTTGGTAGCTCTTGATCCGGCAAACAAACCACCGCTGGTAGC
GGTGGTTTTTTTGTTTGCAAGCAGCAGATTACGCGCAGAAAAAAAGGATCTCAAGAAGATCCTTTGATCT
TTTCTACGGGGTCTGACGCTCAGTGGAACGAAAACTCACGTTAAGGGATTTTGGTCATGAGATTATCAAA
AAGGATCTTCACCTAGATCCTTTTAAATTAAAAATGAAGTTTTAAATCAATCTAAAGTATATATGAGTAA
ACTTGGTCTGACAGTTACCAATGCTTAATCAGTGAGGCACCTATCTCAGCGATCTGTCTATTTCGTTCAT
CCATAGTTGCCTGACTCCCCGTCGTGTAGATAACTACGATACGGGAGGGCTTACCATCTGGCCCCAGTGC
TGCAATGATACCGCGAGACCCACGCTCACCGGCTCCAGATTTATCAGCAATAAACCAGCCAGCCGGAAGG
GCCGAGCGCAGAAGTGGTCCTGCAACTTTATCCGCCTCCATCCAGTCTATTAATTGTTGCCGGGAAGCTA
GAGTAAGTAGTTCGCCAGTTAATAGTTTGCGCAACGTTGTTGCCATTGCTACAGGCATCGTGGTGTCACG
CTCGTCGTTTGGTATGGCTTCATTCAGCTCCGGTTCCCAACGATCAAGGCGAGTTACATGATCCCCCATG
TTGTGCAAAAAAGCGGTTAGCTCCTTCGGTCCTCCGATCGTTGTCAGAAGTAAGTTGGCCGCAGTGTTAT
CACTCATGGTTATGGCAGCACTGCATAATTCTCTTACTGTCATGCCATCCGTAAGATGCTTTTCTGTGAC
TGGTGAGTACTCAACCAAGTCATTCTGAGAATAGTGTATGCGGCGACCGAGTTGCTCTTGCCCGGCGTCA
ATACGGGATAATACCGCGCCACATAGCAGAACTTTAAAAGTGCTCATCATTGGAAAACGTTCTTCGGGGC
GAAAACTCTCAAGGATCTTACCGCTGTTGAGATCCAGTTCGATGTAACCCACTCGTGCACCCAACTGATC
TTCAGCATCTTTTACTTTCACCAGCGTTTCTGGGTGAGCAAAAACAGGAAGGCAAAATGCCGCAAAAAAG
GGAATAAGGGCGACACGGAAATGTTGAATACTCATACTCTTCCTTTTTCAATATTATTGAAGCATTTATC
AGGGTTATTGTCTCATGAGCGGATACATATTTGAATGTATTTAGAAAAATAAACAAATAGGGGTTCCGCG
CACATTTCCCCGAAAAGTGCCACCTGGGTCCTTTTCATCACGTGCTATAAAAATAATTATAATTTAAATT
TTTTAATATAAATATATAAATTAAAAATAGAAAGTAAAAAAAGAAATTAAAGAAAAAATAGTTTTTGTTT
TCCGAAGATGTAAAAGACTCTAGGGGGATCGCCAACAAATACTACCTTTTATCTTGCTCTTCCTGCTCTC
AGGTATTAATGCCGAATTGTTTCATCTTGTCTGTGTAGAAGACCACACACGAAAATCCTGTGATTTTACA
TTTTACTTATCGTTAATCGAATGTATATCTATTTAATCTGCTTTTCTTGTCTAATAAATATATATGTAAA
GTACGCTTTTTGTTGAAATTTTTTAAACCTTTGTTTATTTTTTTTTCTTCATTCCGTAACTCTTCTACCT
TCTTTATTTACTTTCTAAAATCCAAATACAAAACATAAAAATAAATAAACACAGAGTAAATTCCCAAATT
ATTCCATCATTAAAAGATACGAGGCGCGTGTAAGTTACAGGCAAGCGATCCGTCTAAGAAACCATTATTA
TCATGACATTAACCTATAAAAATAGGCGTATCACGAGGCCCTTTCGTCTCGCGCGTTTCGGTGATGACGG
TGAAAACCTCTGACACATGCAGCTCCCGGAGACGGTCACAGCTTGTCTGTAAGCGGATGCCGGGAGCAGA
CAAGCCCGTCAGGGCGCGTCAGCGGGTGTTGGCGGGTGTCGGGGCTGGCTTAACTATGCGGCATCAGAGC
AGATTGTACTGAGAGTGCACCATAGATCACGACATTACTATATATATAATATAGGAAGCATTTAATAGAA
CAGCATCGTAATATATGTGTACTTTGCAGTTATGACGCCAGATGGCAGTAGTGGAAGATATTCTTTATTG
AAAAATAGCTTGTCACCTTACGTACAATCTTGATCCGGAGCTTTTCTTTTTTTGCCGATTAAGAATTAAT
TCGGTCGAAAAAAGAAAAGGAGAGGGCCAAGAGGGAGGGCATTGGTGACTATTGAGCACGTGAGTATACG
TGATTAAGCACACAAAGGCAGCTTGGAGTATGTCTGTTATTAATTTCACAGGTAGTTCTGGTCCATTGGT
GAAAGTTTGCGGCTTGCAGAGCACAGAGGCCGCAGAATGTGCTCTAGATTCCGATGCTGACTTGCTGGGT
ATTATATGTGTGCCCAATAGAAAGAGAACAATTGACCCGGTTATTGCAAGGAAAATTTCAAGTCTTGTAA
AAGCATATAAAAATAGTTCAGGCACTCCGAAATACTTGGTTGGCGTGTTTCGTAATCAACCTAAGGAGGA
TGTTTTGGCTCTGGTCAATGATTACGGCATTGATATCGTCCAACTGCATGGAGATGAGTCGTGGCAAGAA
TACCAAGAGTTCCTCGGTTTGCCAGTTATTAAAAGACTCGTATTTCCAAAAGACTGCAACATACTACTCA
GTGCAGCTTCACAGAAACCTCATTCGTTTATTCCCTTGTTTGATTCAGAAGCAGGTGGGACAGGTGAACT
TTTGGATTGGAACTCGATTTCTGACTGGGTTGGAAGGCAAGAGAGCCCCGAAAGCTTACATTTTATGTTA
GCTGGTGGACTGACGCCAGAAAATGTTGGTGATGCGCTTAGATTAAATGGCGTTATTGGTGTTGATGTAA
GCGGAGGTGTGGAGACAAATGGTGTAAAAGACTCTAACAAAATAGCAAATTTCGTCAAAAATGCTAAGAA
ATAGGTTATTACTGAGTAGTATTTATTTAAGTATTGTTTGTGCACTTGCCGATCTATGCGGTGTGAAATA
CCGCACAGATGCGTAAGGAGAAAATACCGCATCAGGAAATTGTAAGCGTTAATATTTTGTTAAAATTCGC
GTTAAATTTTTGTTAAATCAGCTCATTTTTTAACCAATAGGCCGAAATCGGCAAAATCCCTTATAAATCA
AAAGAATAGACCGAGATAGGGT
[37 nt withheld, positions 6953-6989]
AAAGAACGTGGACTCCAACGTCAAAGG
[49 nt withheld, positions 7017-7065]
T
[91 nt withheld, positions 7067-7157]
G
[124 nt withheld, positions 7159-7282]
CCATTCGCCATTCAGGCTGCGCAACTGTTGGGAAGGGCGATCGGTGCGGGCCTCTTCGCTATTACGCCAG
CTGGCGAAAGGGGGATGTGCTGCAAGGCGATTAAGTTGGGTAACGCCAGGGTTTTCCCAGTCACGACGTT
